>Addgene plasmid #202339 | 80.b_pSTC0-zeo | addgene full sequence | sequence record 405973 | Addgene NGS Result
GTATCTCAGTTCGGTGTAGGTCGTTCGCTCCAAGCTGGGCTGTGTGCACGAACCCCCCGTTCAGCCCGAC
CGCTGCGCCTTATCCGGTAACTATCGTCTTGAGTCCAACCCGGTAAGACACGACTTATCGCCACTGGCAG
CAGCCACTGGTAACAGGATTAGCAGAGCGAGGTATGTAGGCGGTGCTACAGAGTTCTTGAAGTGGTGGCC
TAACTACGGCTACACTAGAAGAACAGTATTTGGTATCTGCGCTCTGCTGAAGCCAGTTACCTTCGGAAAA
AGAGTTGGTAGCTCTTGATCCGGCAAACAAACCACCGCTGGTAGCGGTGGTTTTTTTGTTTGCAAGCAGC
AGATTACGCGCAGAAAAAAAGGATCTCAAGAAGATCCTTTGATCTTTTCTACGGGGTCTGACGCTCAGTG
GAACGAAAACTCACGTTAAGGGATTTTGGTCATGAGATTATCAAAAAGGATCTTCACCTAGATCCTTTTA
AATTAAAAATGAAGTTTTAAATCAATCTAAAGTATATATGAGTAAACTTGGTCTGACAGCTCGAGTCCCG
TCAAGTCAGCGTAATGCTCTGCCAGTGTTACAACCAATTAACCAATTCTGATCAGTCCTGCTCCTCGGCC
ACGAAGTGCACGCAGTTGCCGGCCGGGTCGCGCAGGGCGAACTCCCGCCCCCACGGCTGCTCGCCGATCT
CGGTCATGGCCGGCCCGGAGGCGTCCCGGAAGTTCGTGGACACGACCTCCGACCACTCGGCGTACAGCTC
GTCCAGGCCGCGCACCCACACCCAGGCCAGGGTGTTGTCCGGCACCACCTGGTCCTGGACCGCGCTGATG
AACAGGGTCACGTCGTCCCGGACCACACCGGCGAAGTCGTCCTCCACGAAGTCCCGGGAGAACCCGAGCC
GGTCGGTCCAGAACTCGACCGCTCCGGCGACGTCGCGCGCGGTGAGCACCGGAACGGCACTGGTCAACTT
GGCCATAACACCCCTTGTATTACTGTTTATGTAAGCAGACAGTTTTATTGTTCATGATGATATATTTTTA
TCTTGTGCAATGTAACATCAGAGATTTTGAGACACAACGTGGCTTTGTTGAATAAATCGAACTTTTGCTG
AGTTGAAGGATCAGCTCGAGTTACCAATGCTTAATCAGAGCGGCACCTATCTCAGCGATTGCAGCATTTC
GTTCATCCATAGTTGCCTCAGTCTCCGTCAAGTAGATAACTACGATACGAGGGGGCTTACCCGGTGGCCC
CAGTGCTGCAACGATACCGCGAGACCCACGGCCACCGGCTCCAGATTTATCAGCAATAAACCAGCCAGCC
GGAAGGGCCGAGCGCAGAAGTGGTCCTGCAACTTTATCCGCCTCCATCCAGTCTATTAATTGTTGCCGGG
AAGCGGGTGAAAGAGCATCGCCAGTTAATAGTTTGCGCAACGTAGCTGCCATTGCTGCAGGGGTCGTGGT
GTCACGCTCGTCGCCTGGAGTGGCTTCATTCAGAGCTGTTTCCCAACGATCAAGGCGAGTTACTTGATCC
CCTAAGGTTCTCAAAAAAGCGGTTAGGCCCTCCGGTCCTCCTAACGTCTCCAGGACTAAGTTGCCAGCAG
TGTTATCACTCATGGTTATGGCAGCCTCGCATAATTCAGCCAATGTCATGCCATCGTCAAGATGCTTTTC
TGTGACTGGTGAGTAGGTAACCAAGTCGCTCTGGCGAAATCTTATGCGGCGGTCGAGTTGCTCTTGCCCG
GCGTCAACACGGGATAACAACGCACCACAAGCCAGAACTTTAAAAGTGCTCATCATTGGAAAACGTTCAT
CAGCGCGATAACTCTCCCAGATCTTACCGCTCGCAGTATCCAGAACAGCGTAACCCACTCGTGCACCCAA
ACGGCTTTCGATATCTTTTACGGTCACCAGCGTTTCTGGGTGAGCAAAAACAGGAAGGCAAAATGCCGCA
AAAAAGGGAATAAGGGCGACACGAAAATGTTGAATACTCATACTCTTCCTTTTTCAATATTATTGAAGCA
TTTATCAGGGTTATTGTCTCATGAGCGGATACATATTTGAATGTATTTAGAAAAATAAACAAATAGGGGT
TCCGCGCACATTTCCCCGAAAAGTGCCACCTGACGTCTAAGAAACCATTATTATCATGACATTAACCTAT
AAAAATAGGCGTATCACGAGGCAGAATTTCAGATAAAAAAAATCCTTAGCTTTCGCTAAGGATGATTTCT
GGAATTCGCGGCCGCTGCTAGCCGTAAAGGAGAAGAACTTTTCACTGGAGTTGTCCCAATTCTTGTTGAA
TTAGATGGTGATGTTAATGGGCACAAATTTTCTGTCAGTGGAGAGGGTGAAGGTGATGCAACATACGGAA
AACTTACCCTTAAATTTATTTGCACTACTGGAAAACTACCTGTTCCATGGCCAACACTTGTCACTACTTT
CGGTTATGGTGTTCAATGCTTTGCGAGATACCCAGATCATATGAAACAGCATGACTTTTTCAAGAGTGCC
ATGCCCGAAGGTTATGTACAGGAAAGAACTATATTTTTCAAAGATGACGGGAACTACAAGACACGTGCTG
AAGTCAAGTTTGAAGGTGATACCCTTGTTAATAGAATCGAGTTAAAAGGTATTGATTTTAAAGAAGATGG
AAACATTCTTGGACACAAATTGGAATACAACTATAACTCACACAATGTATACATCATGGCAGACAAACAA
AAGAATGGAATCAAAGTTAACTTCAAAATTAGACACAACATTGAAGATGGAAGCGTTCAACTAGCAGACC
ATTATCAACAAAATACTCCAATTGGCGATGGCCCTGTCCTTTTACCAGACAACCATTACCTGTCCACACA
ATCTGCCCTTTCGAAAGATCCCAACGAAAAGAGAGACCACATGGTCCTTCTTGAGTTTGTAACAGCTGCT
GGGATTACACATGGCATGGATGAACTATACAAATAATAATACTAGAGCCAGGCATCAAATAAAACGAAAG
GCTCAGTCGAAAGACTGGGCCTTTCGTTTTATCTGTTGTTTGTCGGTGAACGCTCTCTACTAGAGTCACA
CTGGCTCACCTTCGGGTGGGCCTTTCTGCGTTTATATACTAGTAGCGGCCGCTGCAGTCCGGCAAAAAAG
GGCAAGGTGTCACCACCCTGCCCTTTTTCTTTAAAACCGAAAAGATTACTTCGCGTTATGCAGGCTTCCT
CGCTCACTGACTCGCTGCGCTCGGTCGTTCGGCTGCGGCGAGCGGTATCAGCTCACTCAAAGGCGGTAAT
ACGGTTATCCACAGAATCAGGGGATAACGCAGGAAAGAACATGTGAGCAAAAGGCCAGCAAAAGGCCAGG
AACCGTAAAAAGGCCGCGTTGCTGGCGTTTTTCCACAGGCTCCGCCCCCCTGACGAGCATCACAAAAATC
GACGCTCAAGTCAGAGGTGGCGAAACCCGACAGGACTATAAAGATACCAGGCGTTTCCCCCTGGAAGCTC
CCTCGTGCGCTCTCCTGTTCCGACCCTGCCGCTTACCGGATACCTGTCCGCCTTTCTCCCTTCGGGAAGC
GTGGCGCTTTCTCATAGCTCACGCTGTAG
Features (pLannotate 1.2.2; 10 found; start..end, strand, type, name):
    612..986     -  CDS            BleoR: antibiotic-binding protein; Sh ble from Streptoalloteichus hindustanus; confers resistance to bleomycin, phleomycin, and Zeocin™
   1144..2001    -  CDS            bla: BLAT_ECOLX - Experimental evidence at protein level: Swiss-Prot protein existence level 1. TEM-type are the most prevalent beta-lactamases in enterobacteria; they hydrolyze the beta-lactam bond in susceptible beta-lactam antibiotics, thus conferring resistance to penicillins and cephalosporins. TEM-3 and TEM-4 are capable of hydrolyzing cefotaxime and ceftazidime. TEM-5 is capable of hydrolyzing ceftazidime. TEM-6 is capable of hydrolyzing ceftazidime and aztreonam. TEM-8/CAZ-2, TEM- 16/CAZ-7 and TEM-24/CAZ-6 are markedly active against ceftazidime. IRT- 4 shows resistance to beta-lactamase in
   2002..2106    -  promoter       AmpR promoter: bla
   2196..2239    -  terminator     bacterial terminator: putative bacterial transcription terminator
   2263..2973    +  CDS            hfriFP: hfriFP is a fluorescent protein published in 2013, derived from Herbaspirillum frisingense.
   2996..3067    +  terminator     rrnB T1 terminator: transcription terminator T1 from the E. coli rrnB gene
   3083..3110    +  terminator     T7Te terminator: phage T7 early transcription terminator
   3117..3137    +  misc_feature   BioBrick suffix: universal suffix for all parts
   3138..3195    +  terminator     his operon terminator: This putative transcriptin terminator from the E. coli his operon has a 2-bp deletion introduced during synthesis. Its efficiency has not been determined.
   3390..379     -  rep_origin     ori (across the origin): high-copy-number ColE1/pMB1/pBR322/pUC origin of replication
