[The description below was written by a language model from this plasmid's Addgene catalogue record and pLannotate feature annotations shown in this document.]
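Description:
80.b_pSTC0-zeo is a small bacterial plasmid (about 3.6 kb by full-sequence record) carrying a synthetic, computationally designed gene called "80.b" in pSTC0-zeo, a derivative of the pSTC0 vector in which the original kanamycin resistance cassette was swapped for a Zeocin resistance cassette. It replicates in E. coli from a ColE1/pMB1/pUC-type origin, which is annotated as high-copy although the catalogue lists copy number as unknown. It is selected through the Sh ble (BleoR) gene, which confers resistance to bleomycin-family antibiotics.

The annotation does not label any feature as "80.b", but it does find a roughly 860 bp open reading frame matching TEM-type beta-lactamase (bla) immediately downstream of the native AmpR (bla) promoter. Because the plasmid is selected with Zeocin rather than a beta-lactam, and the associated work concerns evolution-informed protein design, this beta-lactamase-like coding sequence is most plausibly the 80.b design itself, matched by homology. The record does not state this explicitly. Placing the design under the bla promoter while relying on an independent marker would allow its activity to be assayed without affecting plasmid maintenance.

Divergently oriented from this cassette, and separated from it by a putative bacterial terminator, is a coding sequence annotated as the fluorescent protein hfriFP. No promoter is annotated for it. It is followed by a series of terminators (rrnB T1, T7Te and a his operon terminator) and a BioBrick suffix, indicating a BioBrick-style backbone architecture. The role of the fluorescent protein is not described in the record. The construct is one of a set of designed protein variants deposited for functional comparison.
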