Addgene plasmid #202339: 80.b_pSTC0-zeo
Purpose: Design 80.b in modified pSTC0 vector in which kan resistance cassette is replaced with zeo resistance cassette
Depositing lab: Nicholas Gauthier. Depositing organization: Dana-Farber Cancer Institute. Publication: Simultaneous enhancement of multiple functional properties using evolution-informed protein design. Fram B, Su Y, Truebridge I, Riesselman AJ, Ingraham JB, Passera A, Napier E, Thadani NN, Lim S, Roberts K, Kaur G, Stiffler MA, Marks DS, Bahl CD, Khan AR, Sander C, Gauthier NP. Nat Commun. 2024 Jun 20;15(1):5141. doi: 10.1038/s41467-024-49119-x. PubMed 38902262.
Backbone
  Vector backbone: pSTC0-zeo
Growth in bacteria
  Bacterial resistance: Bleocin (Zeocin), 50 μg/mL
  Growth temperature: 37°C
  Growth strain: DH5alpha
  Copy number: Unknown
Gene/Insert
  Gene/Insert name: 80.b
  Species: Synthetic
Terms and licenses: Academic/Nonprofit Terms; Industry Terms: Not Available to Industry
Depositor comments: Please visit https://doi.org/10.1101/2023.05.09.539914 for bioRxiv preprint.
How to cite: 80.b_pSTC0-zeo was a gift from Nicholas Gauthier (Addgene plasmid # 202339 ; http://n2t.net/addgene:202339 ; RRID:Addgene_202339)
